Addgene plasmid #82118: pDONR223_ETS1_WT
Purpose: Gateway Donor vector containing ETS1 , part of the Target Accelerator Plasmid Collection.
Depositing lab: Jesse Boehm & William Hahn & David Root. Depositing organization: Broad Institute. Publication: Systematic Functional Interrogation of Rare Cancer Variants Identifies Oncogenic Alleles. Kim E, Ilic N, Shrestha Y, Zou L, Kamburov A, Zhu C, Yang X, Lubonja R, Tran N, Nguyen C, Lawrence MS, Piccioni F, Bagul M, Doench JG, Chouinard CR, Wu X, Hogstrom L, Natoli T, Tamayo P, Horn H, Corsello SM, Lage K, Root DE, Subramanian A, Golub TR, Getz G, Boehm JS, Hahn WC. Cancer Discov. 2016 Jul;6(7):714-26. doi: 10.1158/2159-8290.CD-16-0160. Epub 2016 May 4. PubMed 27147599.
Backbone
  Vector backbone: pDONR223
  Backbone manufacturer: Invitrogen
  Backbone size w/o insert (bp): 2790
  Vector type: Gateway Entry vector
Growth in bacteria
  Bacterial resistance: Spectinomycin, 50 μg/mL
  Growth temperature: 37°C
  Growth strain: DH5alpha
  Copy number: High Copy
Gene/Insert
  Gene/Insert name: ETS1 (alt name: NM_005238.3)
  Species: H. sapiens (human)
  Mutation: WT
  Entrez Gene: ETS1 (a.k.a. ETS-1, EWSR2, c-ets-1, p54)
  Promoter: None
  Cloning method: Gateway Cloning
  Sequencing primers: 5′ M13pUC-fwd; 3′ M13-Rev
Terms and licenses: Academic/Nonprofit Terms; Industry Terms: Not Available to Industry
Depositor comments: Closed state: stop codon immediately follows insert Supporting reference: Systematic morphological profiling of human gene and allele function via Cell Painting. Rohban MH, et al. Elife. 2017, Mar 18;6. pii: e24060. PubMed PMID 28315521
How to cite: pDONR223_ETS1_WT was a gift from Jesse Boehm & William Hahn & David Root (Addgene plasmid # 82118 ; http://n2t.net/addgene:82118 ; RRID:Addgene_82118)
