[The description below was written by a language model from this plasmid's Addgene catalogue record and pLannotate feature annotations shown in this document.]
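Description:
pDONR223_ETS1_WT is a Gateway entry clone built on the Invitrogen pDONR223 backbone, carrying the wild-type human ETS1 open reading frame (reference transcript NM_005238.3). It is a small bacterial plasmid of about 4.1 kb in the sequenced record. It replicates in E. coli at high copy from a ColE1/pUC-type origin and is selected with spectinomycin through the aadA (SmR) aminoglycoside adenylyltransferase gene. An integron-derived Pc promoter fragment and a short remnant of a gentamicin resistance gene lie upstream of aadA. The rrnB T1 and T2 terminators sit upstream of the cloning site, where they insulate the insert from read-through transcription. Small lacI and lacZα fragments are backbone remnants with no functional role.

The ETS1 coding sequence encodes an ETS-family transcription factor implicated in lymphoid cell differentiation, cytokine gene expression and angiogenesis. It is flanked by two attL recombination sites in opposite orientations. The automated annotation labels both as attL3, so the record does not distinguish the specific variants. No promoter is recorded for the insert, so the plasmid is not an expression construct. A T7 promoter lies just outside the downstream attL site and points back toward the insert. The clone is in the "closed" configuration, with a stop codon immediately following the ORF, so it yields native or N-terminally tagged protein but cannot be fused to a C-terminal tag.

The plasmid's purpose is to transfer ETS1 by LR Clonase recombination into Gateway destination vectors of choice. It belongs to the Target Accelerator Plasmid Collection. The WT label and the associated study of rare cancer variants suggest it serves as a wild-type reference clone.
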