Features (pLannotate 1.2.2; 12 found; start..end, strand, type, name):
    121..213     +  CDS            lacI (fragment): lac repressor; lacI; The lac repressor binds to the lac operator to inhibit transcription in E. coli. This inhibition can be relieved by adding lactose or isopropyl-β-D-thiogalactopyranoside (IPTG).
    268..295     -  terminator     rrnB T2 terminator: transcription terminator T2 from the E. coli rrnB gene
    427..470     +  terminator     rrnB T1 terminator: Escherichia coli rrnB; transcription terminator T1 from the E. coli rrnB gene
    517..553     -  CDS            lacZα (fragment): LacZα fragment of β-galactosidase; lacZ fragment
    570..665     +  protein_bind   attL3: mutant version of attL; recombination site for the Gateway® LR reaction LR Clonase™
    671..1993    +  CDS            ETS1: ETS1_HUMAN - Also known as EWSR2. Experimental evidence at protein level: Swiss-Prot protein existence level 1. Transcription factor. Directly controls the expression of cytokine and chemokine genes in a wide variety of different cellular contexts. May control the differentiation, survival and proliferation of lymphoid cells. May also regulate angiogenesis through regulation of expression of genes controlling endothelial cell migration and invasion. From Homo sapiens (Human).
   2001..2096    -  protein_bind   attL3: mutant version of attL; recombination site for the Gateway® LR reaction LR Clonase™
   2115..2133    -  promoter       T7 promoter: promoter for bacteriophage T7 RNA polymerase
   2323..2346    +  promoter       Pc promoter (fragment): intI1 (promoter lies within the coding sequence); class 1 integron promoter
   2522..2578    +  CDS            GmR (fragment): gentamycin acetyltransferase; aacC1; confers resistance to gentamycin
   2585..3376    +  CDS            SmR: aminoglycoside adenylyltransferase (Murphy, 1985); aadA; confers resistance to spectinomycin and streptomycin
   3469..4057    +  rep_origin     ori: high-copy-number ColE1/pMB1/pBR322/pUC origin of replication
>Addgene plasmid #82118 | pDONR223_ETS1_WT | addgene full sequence | sequence record 164604 | Addgene NGS Result
CTTTCCTGCGTTATCCCCTGATTCTGTGGATAACCGTATTACCGCCTTTGAGTGAGCTGATACCGCTCGC
CGCAGCCGAACGACCGAGCGCAGCGAGTCAGTGAGCGAGGAAGCGGAAGAGCGCCCAATACGCAAACCGC
CTCTCCCCGCGCGTTGGCCGATTCATTAATGCAGCTGGCACGACAGGTTTCCCGACTGGAAAGCGGGCAG
TGAGCGCAACGCAATTAATACGCGTACCGCTAGCCAGGAAGAGTTTGTAGAAACGCAAAAAGGCCATCCG
TCAGGATGGCCTTCTGCTTAGTTTGATGCCTGGCAGTTTATGGCGGGCGTCCTGCCCGCCACCCTCCGGG
CCGTTGCTTCACAACGTTCAAATCCGCTCCCGGCGGATTTGTCCTACTCAGGAGAGCGTTCACCGACAAA
CAACAGATAAAACGAAAGGCCCAGTCTTCCGACTGAGCCTTTCGTTTTATTTGATGCCTGGCAGTTCCCT
ACTCTCGCGTTAACGCTAGCATGGATGTTTTCCCAGTCACGACGTTGTAAAACGACGGCCAGTCTTAAGC
TCGGGCCCCAAATAATGATTTTATTTTGACTGATAGTGACCTGTTCGTTGCAACAAATTGATGAGCAATG
CTTTTTTATAATGCCAACTTTGTACAAAAAAGTTGGCACCATGAAGGCGGCCGTCGATCTCAAGCCGACT
CTCACCATCATCAAGACGGAAAAAGTCGATCTGGAGCTTTTCCCCTCCCCGGATATGGAATGTGCAGATG
TCCCACTATTAACTCCAAGCAGCAAAGAAATGATGTCTCAAGCATTAAAAGCTACTTTCAGTGGTTTCAC
TAAAGAACAGCAACGACTGGGGATCCCAAAAGACCCCCGGCAGTGGACAGAAACCCATGTTCGGGACTGG
GTGATGTGGGCTGTGAATGAATTCAGCCTGAAAGGTGTAGACTTCCAGAAGTTCTGTATGAATGGAGCAG
CCCTCTGCGCCCTGGGTAAAGACTGCTTTCTCGAGCTGGCCCCAGACTTTGTTGGGGACATCTTATGGGA
ACATCTAGAGATCCTGCAGAAAGAGGATGTGAAACCATATCAAGTTAATGGAGTCAACCCAGCCTATCCA
GAATCCCGCTATACCTCGGATTACTTCATTAGCTATGGTATTGAGCATGCCCAGTGTGTTCCACCATCGG
AGTTCTCAGAGCCCAGCTTCATCACAGAGTCCTATCAGACGCTCCATCCCATCAGCTCGGAAGAGCTCCT
CTCCCTCAAGTATGAGAATGACTACCCCTCGGTCATTCTCCGAGACCCTCTCCAGACAGACACCTTGCAG
AATGACTACTTTGCTATCAAACAAGAAGTCGTCACCCCAGACAACATGTGCATGGGGAGGACCAGTCGTG
GTAAACTCGGGGGCCAGGACTCTTTTGAAAGCATAGAGAGCTACGATAGTTGTGATCGCCTCACCCAGTC
CTGGAGCAGCCAGTCATCTTTCAACAGCCTGCAGCGTGTTCCCTCCTATGACAGCTTCGACTCAGAGGAC
TATCCGGCTGCCCTGCCCAACCACAAGCCCAAGGGCACCTTCAAGGACTATGTGCGGGACCGTGCTGACC
TCAATAAGGACAAGCCTGTCATTCCTGCTGCTGCCCTAGCTGGCTACACAGGCAGTGGACCAATCCAGCT
ATGGCAGTTTCTTCTGGAATTACTCACTGATAAATCCTGTCAGTCTTTTATCAGCTGGACAGGAGATGGC
TGGGAATTCAAACTTTCTGACCCAGATGAGGTGGCCAGGAGATGGGGAAAGAGGAAAAACAAACCTAAGA
TGAATTATGAGAAACTGAGCCGTGGCCTACGCTACTATTACGACAAAAACATCATCCACAAGACAGCGGG
GAAACGCTACGTGTACCGCTTTGTGTGTGACCTGCAGAGCCTGCTGGGGTACACCCCTGAGGAGCTGCAC
GCCATGCTGGACGTCAAGCCAGATGCCGACGAGTGATTGCCAACTTTCTTGTACAAAGTTGGCATTATAA
GAAAGCATTGCTTATCAATTTGTTGCAACGAACAGGTCACTATCAGTCAAAATAAAATCATTATTTGCCA
TCCAGCTGATATCCCCTATAGTGAGTCGTATTACATGGTCATAGCTGTTTCCTGGCAGCTCTGGCCCGTG
TCTCAAAATCTCTGATGTTACATTGCACAAGATAAAAATATATCATCATGCCTCCTCTAGACCAGCCAGG
ACAGAAATGCCTCGACTTCGCTGCTACCCAAGGTTGCCGGGTGACGCACACCGTGGAAACGGATGAAGGC
ACGAACCCAGTGGACATAAGCCTGTTCGGTTCGTAAGCTGTAATGCAAGTAGCGTATGCGCTCACGCAAC
TGGTCCAGAACCTTGACCGAACGCAGCGGTGGTAACGGCGCAGTGGCGGTTTTCATGGCTTGTTATGACT
GTTTTTTTGGGGTACAGTCTATGCCTCGGGCATCCAAGCAGCAAGCGCGTTACGCCGTGGGTCGATGTTT
GATGTTATGGAGCAGCAACGATGTTACGCAGCAGGGCAGTCGCCCTAAAACAAAGTTAAACATTATGAGG
GAAGCGGTGATCGCCGAAGTATCGACTCAACTATCAGAGGTAGTTGGCGTCATCGAGCGCCATCTCGAAC
CGACGTTGCTGGCCGTACATTTGTACGGCTCCGCAGTGGATGGCGGCCTGAAGCCACACAGTGATATTGA
TTTGCTGGTTACGGTGACCGTAAGGCTTGATGAAACAACGCGGCGAGCTTTGATCAACGACCTTTTGGAA
ACTTCGGCTTCCCCTGGAGAGAGCGAGATTCTCCGCGCTGTAGAAGTCACCATTGTTGTGCACGACGACA
TCATTCCGTGGCGTTATCCAGCTAAGCGCGAACTGCAATTTGGAGAATGGCAGCGCAATGACATTCTTGC
AGGTATCTTCGAGCCAGCCACGATCGACATTGATCTGGCTATCTTGCTGACAAAAGCAAGAGAACATAGC
GTTGCCTTGGTAGGTCCAGCGGCGGAGGAACTCTTTGATCCGGTTCCTGAACAGGATCTATTTGAGGCGC
TAAATGAAACCTTAACGCTATGGAACTCGCCGCCCGACTGGGCTGGCGATGAGCGAAATGTAGTGCTTAC
GTTGTCCCGCATTTGGTACAGCGCAGTAACCGGCAAAATCGCGCCGAAGGATGTCGCTGCCGACTGGGCA
ATGGAGCGCCTGCCGGCCCAGTATCAGCCCGTCATACTTGAAGCTAGACAGGCTTATCTTGGACAAGAAG
AAGATCGCTTGGCCTCGCGCGCAGATCAGTTGGAAGAATTTGTCCACTACGTGAAAGGCGAGATCACCAA
GGTAGTCGGCAAATAACCCTCGAGCCACCCATGACCAAAATCCCTTAACGTGAGTTACGCGTCGTTCCAC
TGAGCGTCAGACCCCGTAGAAAAGATCAAAGGATCTTCTTGAGATCCTTTTTTTCTGCGCGTAATCTGCT
GCTTGCAAACAAAAAAACCACCGCTACCAGCGGTGGTTTGTTTGCCGGATCAAGAGCTACCAACTCTTTT
TCCGAAGGTAACTGGCTTCAGCAGAGCGCAGATACCAAATACTGTTCTTCTAGTGTAGCCGTAGTTAGGC
CACCACTTCAAGAACTCTGTAGCACCGCCTACATACCTCGCTCTGCTAATCCTGTTACCAGTGGCTGCTG
CCAGTGGCGATAAGTCGTGTCTTACCGGGTTGGACTCAAGACGATAGTTACCGGATAAGGCGCAGCGGTC
GGGCTGAACGGGGGGTTCGTGCACACAGCCCAGCTTGGAGCGAACGACCTACACCGAACTGAGATACCTA
CAGCGTGAGCTATGAGAAAGCGCCACGCTTCCCGAAGGGAGAAAGGCGGACAGGTATCCGGTAAGCGGCA
GGGTCGGAACAGGAGAGCGCACGAGGGAGCTTCCAGGGGGAAACGCCTGGTATCTTTATAGTCCTGTCGG
GTTTCGCCACCTCTGACTTGAGCGTCGATTTTTGTGATGCTCGTCAGGGGGGCGGAGCCTATGGAAAAAC
GCCAGCAACGCGGCCTTTTTACGGTTCCTGGCCTTTTGCTGGCCTTTTGCTCACATGTT
