>Addgene plasmid #82118 | pDONR223_ETS1_WT | depositor partial sequence | sequence record 155489 | Insert sequence
ATGAAGGCGGCCGTCGATCTCAAGCCGACTCTCACCATCATCAAGACGGAAAAAGTCGATCTGGAGCTTT
TCCCCTCCCCGGATATGGAATGTGCAGATGTCCCACTATTAACTCCAAGCAGCAAAGAAATGATGTCTCA
AGCATTAAAAGCTACTTTCAGTGGTTTCACTAAAGAACAGCAACGACTGGGGATCCCAAAAGACCCCCGG
CAGTGGACAGAAACCCATGTTCGGGACTGGGTGATGTGGGCTGTGAATGAATTCAGCCTGAAAGGTGTAG
ACTTCCAGAAGTTCTGTATGAATGGAGCAGCCCTCTGCGCCCTGGGTAAAGACTGCTTTCTCGAGCTGGC
CCCAGACTTTGTTGGGGACATCTTATGGGAACATCTAGAGATCCTGCAGAAAGAGGATGTGAAACCATAT
CAAGTTAATGGAGTCAACCCAGCCTATCCAGAATCCCGCTATACCTCGGATTACTTCATTAGCTATGGTA
TTGAGCATGCCCAGTGTGTTCCACCATCGGAGTTCTCAGAGCCCAGCTTCATCACAGAGTCCTATCAGAC
GCTCCATCCCATCAGCTCGGAAGAGCTCCTCTCCCTCAAGTATGAGAATGACTACCCCTCGGTCATTCTC
CGAGACCCTCTCCAGACAGACACCTTGCAGAATGACTACTTTGCTATCAAACAAGAAGTCGTCACCCCAG
ACAACATGTGCATGGGGAGGACCAGTCGTGGTAAACTCGGGGGCCAGGACTCTTTTGAAAGCATAGAGAG
CTACGATAGTTGTGATCGCCTCACCCAGTCCTGGAGCAGCCAGTCATCTTTCAACAGCCTGCAGCGTGTT
CCCTCCTATGACAGCTTCGACTCAGAGGACTATCCGGCTGCCCTGCCCAACCACAAGCCCAAGGGCACCT
TCAAGGACTATGTGCGGGACCGTGCTGACCTCAATAAGGACAAGCCTGTCATTCCTGCTGCTGCCCTAGC
TGGCTACACAGGCAGTGGACCAATCCAGCTATGGCAGTTTCTTCTGGAATTACTCACTGATAAATCCTGT
CAGTCTTTTATCAGCTGGACAGGAGATGGCTGGGAATTCAAACTTTCTGACCCAGATGAGGTGGCCAGGA
GATGGGGAAAGAGGAAAAACAAACCTAAGATGAATTATGAGAAACTGAGCCGTGGCCTACGCTACTATTA
CGACAAAAACATCATCCACAAGACAGCGGGGAAACGCTACGTGTACCGCTTTGTGTGTGACCTGCAGAGC
CTGCTGGGGTACACCCCTGAGGAGCTGCACGCCATGCTGGACGTCAAGCCAGATGCCGACGAG
